>Addgene plasmid #208627 | pET28-RPL3-299~398-mEGFP(A206K)-TwStrep | addgene full sequence | sequence record 415915 | Addgene NGS Result
TGGCGAATGGG
[124 nt withheld, positions 12-135]
C
[91 nt withheld, positions 137-227]
A
[49 nt withheld, positions 229-277]
CCTTTGACGTTGGAGTCCACGTTCTTT
[37 nt withheld, positions 305-341]
ACCCTATCTCGGTCTATTCTTTTGATTTATAAGGGATTTTGCCGATTTCGGCCTATTGGTTAAAAAATGA
GCTGATTTAACAAAAATTTAACGCGAATTTTAACAAAATATTAACGCTTACAATTTAGGTGGCACTTTTC
GGGGAAATGTGCGCGGAACCCCTATTTGTTTATTTTTCTAAATACATTCAAATATGTATCCGCTCATGAA
TTAATTCTTAGAAAAACTCATCGAGCATCAAATGAAACTGCAATTTATTCATATCAGGATTATCAATACC
ATATTTTTGAAAAAGCCGTTTCTGTAATGAAGGAGAAAACTCACCGAGGCAGTTCCATAGGATGGCAAGA
TCCTGGTATCGGTCTGCGATTCCGACTCGTCCAACATCAATACAACCTATTAATTTCCCCTCGTCAAAAA
TAAGGTTATCAAGTGAGAAATCACCATGAGTGACGACTGAATCCGGTGAGAATGGCAAAAGTTTATGCAT
TTCTTTCCAGACTTGTTCAACAGGCCAGCCATTACGCTCGTCATCAAAATCACTCGCATCAACCAAACCG
TTATTCATTCGTGATTGCGCCTGAGCGAGACGAAATACGCGATCGCTGTTAAAAGGACAATTACAAACAG
GAATCGAATGCAACCGGCGCAGGAACACTGCCAGCGCATCAACAATATTTTCACCTGAATCAGGATATTC
TTCTAATACCTGGAATGCTGTTTTCCCGGGGATCGCAGTGGTGAGTAACCATGCATCATCAGGAGTACGG
ATAAAATGCTTGATGGTCGGAAGAGGCATAAATTCCGTCAGCCAGTTTAGTCTGACCATCTCATCTGTAA
CATCATTGGCAACGCTACCTTTGCCATGTTTCAGAAACAACTCTGGCGCATCGGGCTTCCCATACAATCG
ATAGATTGTCGCACCTGATTGCCCGACATTATCGCGAGCCCATTTATACCCATATAAATCAGCATCCATG
TTGGAATTTAATCGCGGCCTAGAGCAAGACGTTTCCCGTTGAATATGGCTCATAACACCCCTTGTATTAC
TGTTTATGTAAGCAGACAGTTTTATTGTTCATGACCAAAATCCCTTAACGTGAGTTTTCGTTCCACTGAG
CGTCAGACCCCGTAGAAAAGATCAAAGGATCTTCTTGAGATCCTTTTTTTCTGCGCGTAATCTGCTGCTT
GCAAACAAAAAAACCACCGCTACCAGCGGTGGTTTGTTTGCCGGATCAAGAGCTACCAACTCTTTTTCCG
AAGGTAACTGGCTTCAGCAGAGCGCAGATACCAAATACTGTCCTTCTAGTGTAGCCGTAGTTAGGCCACC
ACTTCAAGAACTCTGTAGCACCGCCTACATACCTCGCTCTGCTAATCCTGTTACCAGTGGCTGCTGCCAG
TGGCGATAAGTCGTGTCTTACCGGGTTGGACTCAAGACGATAGTTACCGGATAAGGCGCAGCGGTCGGGC
TGAACGGGGGGTTCGTGCACACAGCCCAGCTTGGAGCGAACGACCTACACCGAACTGAGATACCTACAGC
GTGAGCTATGAGAAAGCGCCACGCTTCCCGAAGGGAGAAAGGCGGACAGGTATCCGGTAAGCGGCAGGGT
CGGAACAGGAGAGCGCACGAGGGAGCTTCCAGGGGGAAACGCCTGGTATCTTTATAGTCCTGTCGGGTTT
CGCCACCTCTGACTTGAGCGTCGATTTTTGTGATGCTCGTCAGGGGGGCGGAGCCTATGGAAAAACGCCA
GCAACGCGGCCTTTTTACGGTTCCTGGCCTTTTGCTGGCCTTTTGCTCACATGTTCTTTCCTGCGTTATC
CCCTGATTCTGTGGATAACCGTATTACCGCCTTTGAGTGAGCTGATACCGCTCGCCGCAGCCGAACGACC
GAGCGCAGCGAGTCAGTGAGCGAGGAAGCGGAAGAGCGCCTGATGCGGTATTTTCTCCTTACGCATCTGT
GCGGTATTTCACACCGCAATGGTGCACTCTCAGTACAATCTGCTCTGATGCCGCATAGTTAAGCCAGTAT
ACACTCCGCTATCGCTACGTGACTGGGTCATGGCTGCGCCCCGACACCCGCCAACACCCGCTGACGCGCC
CTGACGGGCTTGTCTGCTCCCGGCATCCGCTTACAGACAAGCTGTGACCGTCTCCGGGAGCTGCATGTGT
CAGAGGTTTTCACCGTCATCACCGAAACGCGCGAGGCAGCTGCGGTAAAGCTCATCAGCGTGGTCGTGAA
GCGATTCACAGATGTCTGCCTGTTCATCCGCGTCCAGCTCGTTGAGTTTCTCCAGAAGCGTTAATGTCTG
GCTTCTGATAAAGCGGGCCATGTTAAGGGCGGTTTTTTCCTGTTTGGTCACTGATGCCTCCGTGTAAGGG
GGATTTCTGTTCATGGGGGTAATGATACCGATGAAACGAGAGAGGATGCTCACGATACGGGTTACTGATG
ATGAACATGCCCGGTTACTGGAACGTTGTGAGGGTAAACAACTGGCGGTATGGATGCGGCGGGACCAGAG
AAAAATCACTCAGGGTCAATGCCAGCGCTTCGTTAATACAGATGTAGGTGTTCCACAGGGTAGCCAGCAG
CATCCTGCGATGCAGATCCGGAACATAATGGTGCAGGGCGCTGACTTCCGCGTTTCCAGACTTTACGAAA
CACGGAAACCGAAGACCATTCATGTTGTTGCTCAGGTCGCAGACGTTTTGCAGCAGCAGTCGCTTCACGT
TCGCTCGCGTATCGGTGATTCATTCTGCTAACCAGTAAGGCAACCCCGCCAGCCTAGCCGGGTCCTCAAC
GACAGGAGCACGATCATGCGCACCCGTGGGGCCGCCATGCCGGCGATAATGGCCTGCTTCTCGCCGAAAC
GTTTGGTGGCGGGACCAGTGACGAAGGCTTGAGCGAGGGCGTGCAAGATTCCGAATACCGCAAGCGACAG
GCCGATCATCGTCGCGCTCCAGCGAAAGCGGTCCTCGCCGAAAATGACCCAGAGCGCTGCCGGCACCTGT
CCTACGAGTTGCATGATAAAGAAGACAGTCATAAGTGCGGCGACGATAGTCATGCCCCGCGCCCACCGGA
AGGAGCTGACTGGGTTGAAGGCTCTCAAGGGCATCGGTCGAGATCCCGGTGCCTAATGAGTGAGCTAACT
TACATTAATTGCGTTGCGCTCACTGCCCGCTTTCCAGTCGGGAAACCTGTCGTGCCAGCTGCATTAATGA
ATCGGCCAACGCGCGGGGAGAGGCGGTTTGCGTATTGGGCGCCAGGGTGGTTTTTCTTTTCACCAGTGAG
ACGGGCAACAGCTGATTGCCCTTCACCGCCTGGCCCTGAGAGAGTTGCAGCAAGCGGTCCACGCTGGTTT
GCCCCAGCAGGCGAAAATCCTGTTTGATGGTGGTTAACGGCGGGATATAACATGAGCTGTCTTCGGTATC
GTCGTATCCCACTACCGAGATATCCGCACCAACGCGCAGCCCGGACTCGGTAATGGCGCGCATTGCGCCC
AGCGCCATCTGATCGTTGGCAACCAGCATCGCAGTGGGAACGATGCCCTCATTCAGCATTTGCATGGTTT
GTTGAAAACCGGACATGGCACTCCAGTCGCCTTCCCGTTCCGCTATCGGCTGAATTTGATTGCGAGTGAG
ATATTTATGCCAGCCAGCCAGACGCAGACGCGCCGAGACAGAACTTAATGGGCCCGCTAACAGCGCGATT
TGCTGGTGACCCAATGCGACCAGATGCTCCACGCCCAGTCGCGTACCGTCTTCATGGGAGAAAATAATAC
TGTTGATGGGTGTCTGGTCAGAGACATCAAGAAATAACGCCGGAACATTAGTGCAGGCAGCTTCCACAGC
AATGGCATCCTGGTCATCCAGCGGATAGTTAATGATCAGCCCACTGACGCGTTGCGCGAGAAGATTGTGC
ACCGCCGCTTTACAGGCTTCGACGCCGCTTCGTTCTACCATCGACACCACCACGCTGGCACCCAGTTGAT
CGGCGCGAGATTTAATCGCCGCGACAATTTGCGACGGCGCGTGCAGGGCCAGACTGGAGGTGGCAACGCC
AATCAGCAACGACTGTTTGCCCGCCAGTTGTTGTGCCACGCGGTTGGGAATGTAATTCAGCTCCGCCATC
GCCGCTTCCACTTTTTCCCGCGTTTTCGCAGAAACGTGGCTGGCCTGGTTCACCACGCGGGAAACGGTCT
GATAAGAGACACCGGCATACTCTGCGACATCGTATAACGTTACTGGTTTCACATTCACCACCCTGAATTG
ACTCTCTTCCGGGCGCTATCATGCCATACCGCGAAAGGTTTTGCGCCATTCGATGGTGTCCGGGATCTCG
ACGCTCTCCCTTATGCGACTCCTGCATTAGGAAGCAGCCCAGTAGTAGGTTGAGGCCGTTGAGCACCGCC
GCCGCAAGGAATGGTGCATGCAAGGAGATGGCGCCCAACAGTCCCCCGGCCACGGGGCCTGCCACCATAC
CCACGCCGAAACAAGCGCTCATGAGCCCGAAGTGGCGAGCCCGATCTTCCCCATCGGTGATGTCGGCGAT
ATAGGCGCCAGCAACCGCACCTGTGGCGCCGGTGATGCCGGCCACGATGCGTCCGGCGTAGAGGATCGAG
ATCTCGATCCCGCGAAATTAATACGACTCACTATAGGGGAATTGTGAGCGGATAACAATTCCCCTCTAGA
AATAATTTTGTTTAACTTTAAGAAGGAGATATACCATGGGCAGCAGCCATCATCATCATCATCACAGCAG
CGGCCTGGTGCCGCGCGGCAGCCATATGATCAAGAACAATGCCTCCACTGACTATGACCTATCTGACAAG
AGCATCAACCCTCTGGGTGGCTTT
[240 nt withheld, positions 5196-5435]
GAAGGAGCTGCTAGCATGACTGGTGGACAGCAAATGGGTCGCGGATCCATGGTGAGCAAGGGCGAGGAGC
TGTTCACCGGGGTGGTGCCCATCCTGGTCGAGCTGGACGGCGACGTAAACGGCCACAAGTTCAGCGTGTC
CGGCGAGGGCGAGGGCGATGCCACCTACGGCAAGCTGACCCTGAAGTTCATCTGCACCACCGGCAAGCTG
CCCGTGCCCTGGCCCACCCTCGTGACCACCCTGACCTACGGCGTGCAGTGCTTCAGCCGCTACCCCGACC
ACATGAAGCAGCACGACTTCTTCAAGTCCGCCATGCCCGAAGGCTACGTCCAGGAGCGCACCATCTTCTT
CAAGGACGACGGCAACTACAAGACCCGCGCCGAGGTGAAGTTCGAGGGCGACACCCTGGTGAACCGCATC
GAGCTGAAGGGCATCGACTTCAAGGAGGACGGCAACATCCTGGGGCACAAGCTGGAGTACAACTACAACA
GCCACAACGTCTATATCATGGCCGACAAGCAGAAGAACGGCATCAAGGTGAACTTCAAGATCCGCCACAA
CATCGAGGACGGCAGCGTGCAGCTCGCCGACCACTACCAGCAGAACACCCCCATCGGCGACGGCCCCGTG
CTGCTGCCCGACAACCACTACCTGAGCACCCAGTCCAAGCTGAGCAAAGACCCCAACGAGAAGCGCGATC
ACATGGTCCTGCTGGAGTTCGTGACCGCCGCCGGGATCACTCTCGGCATGGACGAGCTGTACAAGTCCGG
ACTCAGATCTCGAGCTCAAGCTTCGAATTCTGCAGTCGACAAGCTTTCCGGAGGGAGCGCTTGGAGCCAC
CCGCAGTTCGAAAAAGGTGGAGGTTCTGGCGGTGGATCGGGAGGTTCAGCGTGGTCTCACCCCCAATTTG
AGAAGTAATAGCTCGAGCACCACCACCACCACCACTGAGATCCGGCTGCTAACAAAGCCCGAAAGGAAGC
TGAGTTGGCTGCTGCCACCGCTGAGCAATAACTAGCATAACCCCTTGGGGCCTCTAAACGGGTCTTGAGG
GGTTTTTTGCTGAAAGGAGGAACTATATCCGGAT
Features (pLannotate 1.2.2; 25 found; start..end, strand, type, name):
     12..440     +  rep_origin     f1 ori (sequence partly withheld): f1 bacteriophage origin of replication; arrow indicates direction of (+) strand synthesis
    493..550     +  promoter       AmpR promoter (fragment): bla
    559..1374    -  CDS            KanR: aminoglycoside phosphotransferase; aph(3')-Ia; confers resistance to kanamycin in bacteria or G418 (Geneticin®) in eukaryotes
   1496..2084    +  rep_origin     ori: high-copy-number ColE1/pMB1/pBR322/pUC origin of replication
   2270..2409    -  misc_feature   bom: basis of mobility region from pBR322
   2511..2702    -  CDS            rop: Rop protein, which maintains plasmids at low copy number; rop
   2719..3099    +  CDS            YPB1_ECOLX: Protein predicted: Swiss-Prot protein existence level 4. From Escherichia coli.
   3171..3462    -  CDS            TcR (fragment): tetracycline efflux protein; tet; confers resistance to tetracycline
   3477..3498    -  protein_bind   CAP binding site: CAP binding activates transcription in the presence of cAMP. E. coli catabolite activator protein
   3511..4593    -  CDS            lacI: lac repressor; lacI; The lac repressor binds to the lac operator to inhibit transcription in E. coli. This inhibition can be relieved by adding lactose or isopropyl-β-D-thiogalactopyranoside (IPTG).
   4594..4671    -  promoter       lacI promoter: lacI
   4679..4958    -  CDS            TcR (fragment): tetracycline efflux protein; tet; confers resistance to tetracycline
   4980..4998    +  promoter       T7 promoter: promoter for bacteriophage T7 RNA polymerase
   4999..5023    +  protein_bind   lac operator: The lac repressor binds to the lac operator to inhibit transcription in E. coli. This inhibition can be relieved by adding lactose or isopropyl-β-D-thiogalactopyranoside (IPTG). lac repressor encoded by lacI
   5038..5060    +  RBS            RBS: efficient ribosome binding site from bacteriophage T7 gene 10 (Olins and Rangwala, 1989)
   5079..5095    +  CDS            capTEV™ (fragment): composite tag for in vivo biotinylation, TEV protease cleavage, and 6xHis tagging
   5106..5123    +  CDS            thrombin site: thrombin recognition and cleavage site
   5127..5444    +  CDS            RPL3 (fragment) (sequence partly withheld): RL3_HUMAN - Experimental evidence at protein level: Swiss-Prot protein existence level 1. The L3 protein is a component of the large subunit of cytoplasmic ribosomes. From Homo sapiens (Human).
   5445..5474    +  CDS            T7 tag (gene 10 leader) (fragment): leader peptide from bacteriophage T7 gene 10 promotes efficient translation in E. coli
   5484..6200    +  CDS            mEGFP: mEGFP is a basic (constitutively fluorescent) green fluorescent protein published in 2002, derived from Aequorea victoria. It has moderate acid sensitivity.
   6201..6245    +  misc_feature   MCS (fragment): multiple cloning site
   6261..6329    +  CDS            Twin-Strep-tag (fragment): two Strep-Tag®II moieties connected by a linker for enhanced binding to Strep-Tactin®, an engineered form of streptavidin (Schmidt et al., 2013)
   6363..6380    +  CDS            9xHis (fragment): 9xHis affinity tag
   6390..6439    +  CDS            SET1 (fragment): solubility-enhancement tag derived from T7 phage gene 10B
   6447..6494    +  terminator     T7 terminator: transcription terminator for bacteriophage T7 RNA polymerase
