[The description below was written by a language model from this plasmid's Addgene catalogue record and pLannotate feature annotations shown in this document.]
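Description:
pET28-RPL3-299~398-mEGFP(A206K)-TwStrep is a 6.5 kb bacterial expression plasmid built on a pET28 derivative that already carries monomeric EGFP and a Twin-Strep tag. It is propagated in E. coli under kanamycin selection (aminoglycoside phosphotransferase, KanR) from a ColE1/pBR322-type origin. The adjacent rop gene and bom region are consistent with the low copy number given in the catalogue entry. An f1 phage origin is also present. The short fragments annotated as tetracycline resistance and as a predicted E. coli protein are pBR322-derived backbone remnants, not functional markers.

The expression cassette is the standard pET arrangement: a T7 promoter followed by a lac operator and the T7 gene 10 ribosome binding site, with a plasmid-borne lacI gene supplying repressor and a T7 terminator at the end. Transcription therefore depends on T7 RNA polymerase, as supplied by a DE3 lysogen such as the BL21(DE3) strain the depositor uses for expression, and can be induced with IPTG. The open reading frame begins with an N-terminal 6xHis tag and a thrombin cleavage site. These are followed by a fragment of human ribosomal large subunit protein RPL3 (uL3) covering only residues 299 to 398, which was inserted by Gibson assembly. A short linker derived from the T7 tag region joins it to mEGFP carrying the A206K mutation, which suppresses GFP dimerisation, and then to a C-terminal Twin-Strep tag for binding to Strep-Tactin. A further His-tag sequence is annotated downstream of the Twin-Strep tag, but the record does not say whether it is translated.

The stated purpose is E. coli production of this fluorescently labelled, affinity-tagged RPL3 truncation. The record does not state the downstream application.
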