Addgene plasmid #208627: pET28-RPL3-299~398-mEGFP(A206K)-TwStrep
Purpose: for E. coli expression of truncated human RPL3 (ENST00000216146), aa299~398, fused with mEGFP(A206K) and Twin Strep tag
Depositing lab: Quanfu Ma. Depositing organization: Maternal and Child Health Hospital of Hubei Province.
Backbone
  Vector backbone: pET28-mEGFP(A206K)-TwStrep
  Modifications to backbone: refer to (Addgene#208622)
  Vector type: Bacterial Expression
Growth in bacteria
  Bacterial resistance: Kanamycin, 50 μg/mL
  Growth temperature: 37°C
  Growth strain: DH5alpha
  Growth instructions: we use BL21 (DE3) for expression
  Copy number: Low Copy
Gene/Insert
  Gene/Insert name: human RPL3 (ENST00000216146) aa 299~398 (alt names: uL3; RPL3; ribosomal large unit protein L3)
  Species: H. sapiens (human)
  Mutation: only aa 299~398, other residues not included
  GenBank ID: ENST00000216146
  Entrez Gene: RPL3 (a.k.a. ASC-1, L3, TARBP-B, uL3)
  Promoter: T7
  Tag / fusion protein: Twin Strep (C terminal on backbone); 6xHis (N terminal on backbone); mEGFP(A206K) (C terminal on insert)
  Cloning method: Gibson Cloning
  Sequencing primers: 5′ pETupstream, T7p; 3′ T7ter
Terms and licenses: Academic/Nonprofit Terms; Industry Terms: Not Available to Industry
How to cite: pET28-RPL3-299~398-mEGFP(A206K)-TwStrep was a gift from Quanfu Ma (Addgene plasmid # 208627 ; http://n2t.net/addgene:208627 ; RRID:Addgene_208627)
